>Addgene plasmid #138797 | pPD158 dsRedExpress2-ZFi37 | addgene full sequence | sequence record 320740 | Addgene NGS Result
GACGGATCGGGAGATCTCCCGATCCCCTATGGTGCACTCTCAGTACAATCTGCTCTGATGCCGCATAGTT
AAGCCAGTATCTGCTCCCTGCTTGTGTGTTGGAGGTCGCTGAGTAGTGCGCGAGCAAAATTTAAGCTACA
ACAAGGCAAGGCTTGACCGACAATTGCATGAAGAATCTGCTTAGGGTTAGGCGTTTTGCGCTGCTTCGCG
ATGTACGGGCCAGATATACGCGTTGACATTGATTATTGACTAGTTATTAATAGTAATCAATTACGGGGTC
ATTAGTTCATAGCCCATATATGGAGTTCCGCGTTACATAACTTACGGTAAATGGCCCGCCTGGCTGACCG
CCCAACGACCCCCGCCCATTGACGTCAATAATGACGTATGTTCCCATAGTAACGCCAATAGGGACTTTCC
ATTGACGTCAATGGGTGGAGTATTTACGGTAAACTGCCCACTTGGCAGTACATCAAGTGTATCATATGCC
AAGTACGCCCCCTATTGACGTCAATGACGGTAAATGGCCCGCCTGGCATTATGCCCAGTACATGACCTTA
TGGGACTTTCCTACTTGGCAGTACATCTACGTATTAGTCATCGCTATTACCATGGTGATGCGGTTTTGGC
AGTACATCAATGGGCGTGGATAGCGGTTTGACTCACGGGGATTTCCAAGTCTCCACCCCATTGACGTCAA
TGGGAGTTTGTTTTGGCACCAAAATCAACGGGACTTTCCAAAATGTCGTAACAACTCCGCCCCATTGACG
CAAATGGGCGGTAGGCGTGTACGGTGGGAGGTCTATATAAGCAGAGCTCTCTGGCTAACTAGAGAACCCA
CTGCTTACTGGCTTATCGAAATTAATACGACTCACTATAGGGAGTCCCAAGCTGGCTAGCGCCACCATGG
ATTATAAGGATCACGATGGCGACTACAAGGACCACGATATTGACTACAAAGACGATGACGATAAAATGGC
TCCTAAGAAAAAGCGCAAAGTCGGTATCCATGGCGTTCCCGGATCAGGCTCCGGAAGTGGCTCCATGGAT
AGCACTGAGAACGTCATCAAGCCCTTCATGCGCTTCAAGGTGCACATGGAGGGCTCCGTGAACGGCCACG
AGTTCGAGATCGAGGGCGAGGGCGAGGGCAAGCCCTACGAGGGCACCCAGACCGCCAAGCTCCAGGTGAC
CAAGGGCGGCCCCCTGCCCTTCGCCTGGGACATCCTGTCCCCCCAGTTCCAGTACGGCTCCAAGGTGTAC
GTGAAGCACCCCGCCGACATCCCCGACTACAAGAAGCTGTCCTTCCCCGAGGGCTTCAAGTGGGAGCGCG
TGATGAACTTCGAGGACGGCGGCGTGGTGACCGTGACCCAGGACTCCTCCCTCCAGGACGGCACCTTCAT
CTACCACGTGAAGTTCATCGGCGTGAACTTCCCCTCCGACGGCCCCGTAATGCAGAAGAAAACTCTGGGC
TGGGAGCCCTCCACCGAGCGCCTGTACCCCCGCGACGGCGTGCTGAAGGGCGAGATCCACAAGGCGCTGA
AGCTGAAGGGCGGCGGCCACTACCTGGTGGAGTTCAAGTCAATCTACATGGCCAAGAAGCCCGTGAAGCT
GCCCGGCTACTACTACGTGGACTCCAAGCTGGACATCACCTCCCACAACGAGGACTACACCGTGGTGGAG
CAGTACGAGCGCGCCGAGGCCCGCCACCACCTGTTCCAGTCTGGTTCTGGTTCTGGTTCAGGATCCGGTA
CCGGTGGAGCTAGACCCGGGGAGCGCCCCTTCCAGTGTCGCATTTGCATGCGGAACTTTTCGAGAAATTT
CATTTTGCAAAGACATACCCGTACTCATACCGGTGAAAAACCGTTTCAGTGTCGGATCTGTATGCGAAAT
TTCTCCGATAGAGCTAATTTGAGGAGGCATCTGCGTACGCACACCGGCGAGAAGCCATTCCAATGCCGAA
TATGCATGCGCAACTTCAGTAGACATGATCAATTGACTAGACACCTAAAAACCCACCTGAGAGGATCTTA
AGCGGCCGCTCGAGTCTAGAGGGCCCGTTTAAACCCGCTGATCAGCCTCGACTGTGCCTTCTAGTTGCCA
GCCATCTGTTGTTTGCCCCTCCCCCGTGCCTTCCTTGACCCTGGAAGGTGCCACTCCCACTGTCCTTTCC
TAATAAAATGAGGAAATTGCATCGCATTGTCTGAGTAGGTGTCATTCTATTCTGGGGGGTGGGGTGGGGC
AGGACAGCAAGGGGGAGGATTGGGAAGTCAATAGCAGGCATGCTGGGGATGCGGTGGGCTCTATGGCTTC
TGAGGCGGAAAGAACCAGCTGGGGCTCTAGGGGGTATCCCC
[124 nt withheld, positions 2352-2475]
C
[91 nt withheld, positions 2477-2567]
A
[49 nt withheld, positions 2569-2617]
CCTTTGACGTTGGAGTCCACGTTCTTT
[37 nt withheld, positions 2645-2681]
ACCCTATCTCGGTCTATTCTTTTGATTTATAAGGGATTTTGCCGATTTCGGCCTATTGGTTAAAAAATGA
GCTGATTTAACAAAAATTTAACGCGAATTAATTCTGTGGAATGTGTGTCAGTTAGGCTCAATTAGTCAGC
AACCATAGTCCCGCCCCTAACTCCGCCCATCCCGCCCCTAACTCCGCCCAGTTCCGCCCATTCTCCGCCC
CATGGCTGACTAATTTTTTTTATTTATGCAGAGGCCGAGGCCGCCTCTGCCTCTGAGCTATTCCAGAAGT
AGTGAGGAGGCTTTTTTGGAGGCCTAGGCTTTTGCAAAAAGCTCCCGGGAGCTTGTATATCCATTTTCGG
AGGTTGGGCTTCGGAATCGTTTTCCGGGACGCCGGCTGGATGATCCTCCAGCGCGGGGATCTCATGCTGG
AGTTCTTCGCCCACCCCAACTTGTTTATTGCAGCTTATAATGGTTACAAATAAAGCAATAGCATCACAAA
TTTCACAAATAAAGCATTTTTTTCACTGCATTCTAGTTGTGGTTTGTCCAAACTCATCAATGTATCTTAT
CATGTCTGTATACCGTCGACCTCTAGCTAGAGCTTGGCGTAATCATGGTCATAGCTGTTTCCTGTGTGAA
ATTGTTATCCGCTCACAATTCCACACAACATACGAGCCGGAAGCATAAAGTGTAAAGCCTGGGGTGCCTA
ATGAGTGAGCTAACTCACATTAATTGCGTTGCGCTCACTGCCCGCTTTCCAGTCGGGAAACCTGTCGTGC
CAGCTGCATTAATGAATCGGCCAACGCGCGGGGAGAGGCGGTTTGCGTATTGGGCGCTCTTCCGCTTCCT
CGCTCACTGACTCGCTGCGCTCGGTCGTTCGGCTGCGGCGAGCGGTATCAGCTCACTCAAAGGCGGTAAT
ACGGTTATCCACAGAATCAGGGGATAACGCAGGAAAGAACATGTGAGCAAAAGGCCAGCAAAAGGCCAGG
AACCGTAAAAAGGCCGCGTTGCTGGCGTTTTTCCATAGGCTCCGCCCCCCTGACGAGCATCACAAAAATC
GACGCTCAAGTCAGAGGTGGCGAAACCCGACAGGACTATAAAGATACCAGGCGTTTCCCCCTGGAAGCTC
CCTCGTGCGCTCTCCTGTTCCGACCCTGCCGCTTACCGGATACCTGTCCGCCTTTCTCCCTTCGGGAAGC
GTGGCGCTTTCTCATAGCTCACGCTGTAGGTATCTCAGTTCGGTGTAGGTCGTTCGCTCCAAGCTGGGCT
GTGTGCACGAACCCCCCGTTCAGCCCGACCGCTGCGCCTTATCCGGTAACTATCGTCTTGAGTCCAACCC
GGTAAGACACGACTTATCGCCACTGGCAGCAGCCACTGGTAACAGGATTAGCAGAGCGAGGTATGTAGGC
GGTGCTACAGAGTTCTTGAAGTGGTGGCCTAACTACGGCTACACTAGAAGAACAGTATTTGGTATCTGCG
CTCTGCTGAAGCCAGTTACCTTCGGAAAAAGAGTTGGTAGCTCTTGATCCGGCAAACAAACCACCGCTGG
TAGCGGTGGTTTTTTTGTTTGCAAGCAGCAGATTACGCGCAGAAAAAAAGGATCTCAAGAAGATCCTTTG
ATCTTTTCTACGGGGTCTGACGCTCAGTGGAACGAAAACTCACGTTAAGGGATTTTGGTCATGAGATTAT
CAAAAAGGATCTTCACCTAGATCCTTTTAAATTAAAAATGAAGTTTTAAATCAATCTAAAGTATATATGA
GTAAACTTGGTCTGACAGTTACCAATGCTTAATCAGTGAGGCACCTATCTCAGCGATCTGTCTATTTCGT
TCATCCATAGTTGCCTGACTCCCCGTCGTGTAGATAACTACGATACGGGAGGGCTTACCATCTGGCCCCA
GTGCTGCAATGATACCGCGAGATCCACGCTCACCGGCTCCAGATTTATCAGCAATAAACCAGCCAGCCGG
AAGGGCCGAGCGCAGAAGTGGTCCTGCAACTTTATCCGCCTCCATCCAGTCTATTAATTGTTGCCGGGAA
GCTAGAGTAAGTAGTTCGCCAGTTAATAGTTTGCGCAACGTTGTTGCCATTGCTACAGGCATCGTGGTGT
CACGCTCGTCGTTTGGTATGGCTTCATTCAGCTCCGGTTCCCAACGATCAAGGCGAGTTACATGATCCCC
CATGTTGTGCAAAAAAGCGGTTAGCTCCTTCGGTCCTCCGATCGTTGTCAGAAGTAAGTTGGCCGCAGTG
TTATCACTCATGGTTATGGCAGCACTGCATAATTCTCTTACTGTCATGCCATCCGTAAGATGCTTTTCTG
TGACTGGTGAGTACTCAACCAAGTCATTCTGAGAATAGTGTATGCGGCGACCGAGTTGCTCTTGCCCGGC
GTCAATACGGGATAATACCGCGCCACATAGCAGAACTTTAAAAGTGCTCATCATTGGAAAACGTTCTTCG
GGGCGAAAACTCTCAAGGATCTTACCGCTGTTGAGATCCAGTTCGATGTAACCCACTCGTGCACCCAACT
GATCTTCAGCATCTTTTACTTTCACCAGCGTTTCTGGGTGAGCAAAAACAGGAAGGCAAAATGCCGCAAA
AAAGGGAATAAGGGCGACACGGAAATGTTGAATACTCATACTCTTCCTTTTTCAATATTATTGAAGCATT
TATCAGGGTTATTGTCTCATGAGCGGATACATATTTGAATGTATTTAGAAAAATAAACAAATAGGGGTTC
CGCGCACATTTCCCCGAAAAGTGCCACCTGACGTC
Features (pLannotate 1.2.2; 21 found; start..end, strand, type, name):
     28..80      -  misc_feature   bom (fragment): basis of mobility region from pBR322
    235..614     +  enhancer       CMV enhancer: human cytomegalovirus immediate early enhancer
    615..818     +  promoter       CMV promoter: human cytomegalovirus (CMV) immediate early promoter
    814..847     +  LTR            5' LTR (truncated) (fragment): truncated 5' long terminal repeat (LTR) from HIV-1
    863..881     +  promoter       T7 promoter: promoter for bacteriophage T7 RNA polymerase
    952..975     +  CDS            3xFLAG (fragment): three tandem FLAG® epitope tags
   1045..1719    +  CDS            DsRed-Express2: DsRed-Express2 is a basic (constitutively fluorescent) orange fluorescent protein published in 2008, derived from Discosoma sp.. It is reported to be a rapidly-maturing protein.
   2082..2193    +  polyA_signal   bGH poly(A) signal: bovine growth hormone polyadenylation signal
   2310..2331    +  promoter       SV40 promoter (fragment): SV40 enhancer and early promoter
   2352..2780    +  rep_origin     f1 ori (sequence partly withheld): f1 bacteriophage origin of replication; arrow indicates direction of (+) strand synthesis
   2785..2807    +  promoter       SV40 promoter (fragment): SV40 enhancer and early promoter
   2808..2999    +  promoter       SV40 promoter: SV40 early promoter
   3026..3124    +  CDS            ble (fragment): BLE_KLEPN - Experimental evidence at protein level: Swiss-Prot protein existence level 1. Binding protein with a strong affinity to the bleomycin family of antibiotics. Binds to CL990; an antimitotic-antibiotic compound. From Klebsiella pneumoniae.
   3119..3240    +  polyA_signal   SV40 poly(A) signal: SV40 polyadenylation signal
   3313..3329    -  protein_bind   lac operator: The lac repressor binds to the lac operator to inhibit transcription in E. coli. This inhibition can be relieved by adding lactose or isopropyl-β-D-thiogalactopyranoside (IPTG). lac repressor encoded by lacI
   3337..3367    -  promoter       lac promoter: promoter for the E. coli lac operon
   3382..3403    -  protein_bind   CAP binding site: CAP binding activates transcription in the presence of cAMP. E. coli catabolite activator protein
   3416..3508    -  CDS            lacI (fragment): lac repressor; lacI; The lac repressor binds to the lac operator to inhibit transcription in E. coli. This inhibition can be relieved by adding lactose or isopropyl-β-D-thiogalactopyranoside (IPTG).
   3691..4279    -  rep_origin     ori: high-copy-number ColE1/pMB1/pBR322/pUC origin of replication
   4450..5310    -  CDS            AmpR: β-lactamase; bla; confers resistance to ampicillin, carbenicillin, and related antibiotics
   5311..5415    -  promoter       AmpR promoter: bla
