[The description below was written by a language model from this plasmid's Addgene catalogue record and pLannotate feature annotations shown in this document.]
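Description:
pPD158 dsRedExpress2-ZFi37 is a 5.4 kb mammalian expression plasmid built on pPD005, a pcDNA-derived backbone adapted for Golden Gate assembly, and belongs to the COMET toolkit of parts for composing genetic programs in mammalian cells. It is maintained in E. coli at high copy through a ColE1/pUC-type origin and selected with ampicillin via the β-lactamase gene and its native promoter. An f1 origin is also present. The pcDNA-style SV40 early promoter and SV40 poly(A) signal remain, but between them the annotation detects only a short fragment of a bleomycin-resistance (ble) coding sequence. The plasmid therefore does not appear to carry an intact mammalian selection marker and is best regarded as a transient-transfection vector.

The payload is a single synthetic open reading frame cloned between NheI and NotI sites. It is driven by the human CMV immediate-early enhancer and promoter and terminated by the bovine growth hormone polyadenylation signal, and a T7 promoter lies just upstream of the insert. The encoded protein starts with an N-terminal 3xFLAG epitope, which the annotation tool matched only partially, followed by the rapidly maturing red fluorescent protein DsRed-Express2. The ZFi37 portion is not annotated in the feature table, but presumably occupies the roughly 360 bp gap between the end of DsRed-Express2 and the poly(A) signal. The name suggests a zinc-finger-based inhibitor component, although the record does not define ZFi37 or its DNA target.

According to the record, the plasmid's purpose is constitutive expression of this fusion from the CMV promoter. The fluorescent domain and FLAG tag offer ways to follow the protein's expression by fluorescence or by antibody detection.
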