Addgene plasmid #138797: pPD158 dsRedExpress2-ZFi37
Purpose: Constitutive expression of dsRedExpress2-ZFi37 under the CMV promoter.
Depositing lab: Joshua Leonard. Depositing organization: Northwestern University. Publication: The COMET toolkit for composing customizable genetic programs in mammalian cells. Donahue PS, Draut JW, Muldoon JJ, Edelstein HI, Bagheri N, Leonard JN. Nat Commun. 2020 Feb 7;11(1):779. doi: 10.1038/s41467-019-14147-5. PubMed 32034124.
Backbone
  Vector backbone: pPD005 pcDNA Golden Gate
  Vector type: Mammalian Expression, Synthetic Biology
Growth in bacteria
  Bacterial resistance: Ampicillin, 100 μg/mL
  Growth temperature: 37°C
  Growth strain: DH5alpha
  Copy number: High Copy
Gene/Insert
  Gene/Insert name: dsRedExpress2-ZFi37
  Species: Synthetic
  Promoter: CMV
  Tag / fusion protein: 3xFlag (N terminal on insert)
  Cloning method: Restriction Enzyme; 5′ cloning site NheI (not destroyed); 3′ cloning site NotI (not destroyed)
  Sequencing primers: 5′ CGCAAATGGGCGGTAGGCGTG; 3′ TAGAAGGCACAGTCGAGG
Terms and licenses: Academic/Nonprofit Terms; Industry Terms: Not Available to Industry
Depositor comments: Leonard Lab plasmid reference number: L1339
How to cite: pPD158 dsRedExpress2-ZFi37 was a gift from Joshua Leonard (Addgene plasmid # 138797 ; http://n2t.net/addgene:138797 ; RRID:Addgene_138797)
