>Addgene plasmid #138797 | pPD158 dsRedExpress2-ZFi37 | depositor partial sequence | sequence record 268261 | dsRedExpress2-ZFi37 gene
ATGGATTATAAGGATCACGATGGCGACTACAAGGACCACGATATTGACTACAAAGACGATGACGATAAAA
TGGCTCCTAAGAAAAAGCGCAAAGTCGGTATCCATGGCGTTCCCGGATCAGGCTCCGGAAGTGGCTCCAT
GGATAGCACTGAGAACGTCATCAAGCCCTTCATGCGCTTCAAGGTGCACATGGAGGGCTCCGTGAACGGC
CACGAGTTCGAGATCGAGGGCGAGGGCGAGGGCAAGCCCTACGAGGGCACCCAGACCGCCAAGCTCCAGG
TGACCAAGGGCGGCCCCCTGCCCTTCGCCTGGGACATCCTGTCCCCCCAGTTCCAGTACGGCTCCAAGGT
GTACGTGAAGCACCCCGCCGACATCCCCGACTACAAGAAGCTGTCCTTCCCCGAGGGCTTCAAGTGGGAG
CGCGTGATGAACTTCGAGGACGGCGGCGTGGTGACCGTGACCCAGGACTCCTCCCTCCAGGACGGCACCT
TCATCTACCACGTGAAGTTCATCGGCGTGAACTTCCCCTCCGACGGCCCCGTAATGCAGAAGAAAACTCT
GGGCTGGGAGCCCTCCACCGAGCGCCTGTACCCCCGCGACGGCGTGCTGAAGGGCGAGATCCACAAGGCG
CTGAAGCTGAAGGGCGGCGGCCACTACCTGGTGGAGTTCAAGTCAATCTACATGGCCAAGAAGCCCGTGA
AGCTGCCCGGCTACTACTACGTGGACTCCAAGCTGGACATCACCTCCCACAACGAGGACTACACCGTGGT
GGAGCAGTACGAGCGCGCCGAGGCCCGCCACCACCTGTTCCAGTCTGGTTCTGGTTCTGGTTCAGGATCC
GGTACCGGTGGAGCTAGACCCGGGGAGCGCCCCTTCCAGTGTCGCATTTGCATGCGGAACTTTTCGAGAA
ATTTCATTTTGCAAAGACATACCCGTACTCATACCGGTGAAAAACCGTTTCAGTGTCGGATCTGTATGCG
AAATTTCTCCGATAGAGCTAATTTGAGGAGGCATCTGCGTACGCACACCGGCGAGAAGCCATTCCAATGC
CGAATATGCATGCGCAACTTCAGTAGACATGATCAATTGACTAGACACCTAAAAACCCACCTGAGAGGAT
CTTAA
